>Addgene plasmid #237572 | pMIHP-12146 E.FLAG.C | addgene full sequence | sequence record 477170 | Addgene NGS Result
TTTTCCCAGTCACGACGTTGTAAAACGACGGCGCAAGGAATGGTGCATGCAAGGAGATGGCGCCCAACAG
TCCCCCGGCCACGGGGCCTGCCACCATACCCACGCCGAAACAAGCGCTCATGAGCCCGAAGTGGCGAGCC
CGATCTTCCCCATCGGTGATGTCGGCGATATAGGCGCCAGCAACCGCACCTGTGGCGCCGGTGATGCCGG
CCACGATGCGTCCGGCGTAGAGGCGATTAGTCCAATTTGTTAAAGACAGGATATCAGTGGTCCAGGCTCT
AGTTTTGACTCAACAATATCACCAGCTGAAGCCTATAGAGTACGAGCCATAGATAAAATAAAAGATTTTA
TTTAGTCTCCAGAAAAAGGGGGGAATGAAAGACCCCACCTGTAGGTTTGGCAAGCTAGCTTAAGTAACGC
CATTTTGCAAGGCATGGAAAATACATAACTGAGAATAGAGAAGTTCAGATCAAGGTTAGGAACAGAGAGA
CAGCAGAATATGGGCCAAACAGGATATCTGTGGTAAGCAGTTCCTGCCCCGGCTCAGGGCCAAGAACAGA
TGGTCCCCAGATGCGGTCCCGCCCTCAGCAGTTTCTAGAGAACCATCAGATGTTTCCAGGGTGCCCCAAG
GACCTGAAATGACCCTGTGCCTTATTTGAACTAACCAATCAGTTCGCTTCTCGCTTCTGTTCGCGCGCTT
CTGCTCCCCGAGCTCAATAAAAGAGCCCACAACCCCTCACTCGGCGCGCCAGTCCTCCGATAGACTGCGT
CGCCCGGGTACCCGTATTCCCAATAAAGCCTCTTGCTGTTTGCATCCGAATCGTGGACTCGCTGATCCTT
GGGAGGGTCTCCTCAGATTGATTGACTGCCCACCTCGGGGGTCTTTCATTTGGAGGTTCCACCGAGATTT
GGAGACCCCTGCCCAGGGACCACCGACCCCCCCGCCGGGAGGTAAGCTGGCCAGCGGTCGTTTCGTGTCT
GTCTCTGTCTTTGTGCGTGTTTGTGCCGGCATCTAATGTTTGCGCCTGCGTCTGTACTAGTTAGCTAACT
AGCTCTGTATCTGGCGGACCCGTGGTGGAACTGACGAGTTCTGAACACCCGGCCGCAACCCTGGGAGACG
TCCCAGGGACTTTGGGGGCCGTTTTTGTGGCCCGACCTGAGGAAGGGAGTCGATGTGGAATCCGACCCCG
TCAGGATATGTGGTTCTGGTAGGAGACGAGAACCTAAAACAGTTCCCGCCTCCGTCTGAATTTTTGCTTT
CGGTTTGGAACCGAAGCCGCGCGTCTTGTCTGCTGCAGCGCTGCAGCATCGTTCTGTGTTGTCTCTGTCT
GACTGTGTTTCTGTATTTGTCTGAAAATTAGGGCCAGACTGTTACCACTCCCTTAAGTTTGACCTTAGGT
CACTGGAAAGATGTCGAGCGGATCGCTCACAACCAGTCGGTAGATGTCAAGAAGAGACGTTGGGTTACCT
TCTGCTCTGCAGAATGGCCAACCTTTAACGTCGGATGGCCGCGAGACGGCACCTTTAACCGAGACCTCAT
CACCCAGGTTAAGATCAAGGTCTTTTCACCTGGCCCGCATGGACACCCAGACCAGGTCCCCTACATCGTG
ACCTGGGAAGCCTTGGCTTTTGACCCCCCTCCCTGGGTCAAGCCCTTTGTACACCCTAAGCCTCCGCCTC
CTCTTCCTCCATCCGCCCCGTCTCTCCCCCTTGAACCTCCTCGTTCGACCCCGCCTCGATCCTCCCTTTA
TCCAGCCCTCACTCCTTCTCTAGGCGCCGGAATTCCGAACAGTCTTCCGTAATAGAAGACACAAGGCTCG
AGCGGGATCAATTCCGCCCCCCCCCTAACGTTACTGGCCGAAGCCGCTTGGAATAAGGCCGGTGTGCGTT
TGTCTATATGTTATTTTCCACCATATTGCCGTCTTTTGGCAATGTGAGGGCCCGGAAACCTGGCCCTGTC
TTCTTGACGAGCATTCCTAGGGGTCTTTCCCCTCTCGCCAAAGGAATGCAAGGTCTGTTGAATGTCGTGA
AGGAAGCAGTTCCTCTGGAAGCTTCTTGAAGACAAACAACGTCTGTAGCGACCCTTTGCAGGCAGCGGAA
CCCCCCACCTGGCGACAGGTGCCTCTGCGGCCAAAAGCCACGTGTATAAGATACACCTGCAAAGGCGGCA
CAACCCCAGTGCCACGTTGTGAGTTGGATAGTTGTGGAAAGAGTCAAATGGCTCTCCTCAAGCGTATTCA
ACAAGGGGCTGAAGGATGCCCAGAAGGTACCCCATTGTATGGGATCTGATCTGGGGCCTCGGTGCACATG
CTTTACATGTGTTTAGTCGAGGTTAAAAAAACGTCTAGGCCCCCCGAACCACGGGGACGTGGTTTTCCTT
TGAAAAACACGATAATACCATGCCAGAGCCTTCTAAGTCTGCACCAGCCCCTAAGAAGGGATCTAAGAAA
GCCATCTCTAAGGCGCAGAAGAAGGATGGCAAGAAGCGCAAGCGCAGCCGCAAGGAGAGCTATTCGGTGT
ACGTGTACAAGGTGCTGAAGCAAGTGCACCCCGACACCGGCATCTCCTCCAAGGCCATGGGCATCATGAA
CTCGTTCGTGAACGACATCTTCGAGCGCATCGCGAGCGAGGCGTCCCGCCTGGCGCATTACAACAAGCGC
TCGACCATCACGTCCCGGGAGATCCAGACGGCCGTGCGCCTGCTGCTGCCCGGGGAGCTGGCCAAGCACG
CCGTGTCGGAGGGCACTAAGGCCGTCACCAAGTACACCAGCTCCAAGGACCCACCGGTCGCCACCGGATC
CACGGTCGCCACCATGGGCGGGGCACCTGTGCCCTATCCAGATCCCCTGGAGCCTAGGGGAGGAGGCGGG
GGAGGGGACTACAAAGACGATGACGACAAGGGAGGAGGCGGGGGAGGGGAGGACCAGGTGGACCCCAGGC
TGATCGACGGCAAGGGCATGCTGATGGTGTAAGCGGCCGCGACTCTAGAGTCGACCTGCAGGCATGCAAG
CTTCAGGTAGCCGGCTAACGTTAACAACCGGTACCTCTAGAACTATAGCTAGCATGCGCAAATTTAAAGC
GCTGATATCGATAAAATAAAAGATTTTATTTAGTCTCCAGAAAAAGGGGGGAATGAAAGACCCCACCTGT
AGGTTTGGCAAGCTAGCTTAAGTAACGCCATTTTGCAAGGCATGGAAAATACATAACTGAGAATAGAGAA
GTTCAGATCAAGGTTAGGAACAGAGAGACAGCAGAATATGGGCCAAACAGGATATCTGTGGTAAGCAGTT
CCTGCCCCGGCTCAGGGCCAAGAACAGATGGTCCCCAGATGCGGTCCCGCCCTCAGCAGTTTCTAGAGAA
CCATCAGATGTTTCCAGGGTGCCCCAAGGACCTGAAATGACCCTGTGCCTTATTTGAACTAACCAATCAG
TTCGCTTCTCGCTTCTGTTCGCGCGCTTCTGCTCCCCGAGCTCAATAAAAGAGCCCACAACCCCTCACTC
GGCGCGCCAGTCCTCCGATAGACTGCGTCGCCCGGGTACCCGTGTATCCAATAAACCCTCTTGCAGTTGC
ATCCGACTTGTGGTCTCGCTGTTCCTTGGGAGGGTCTCCTCTGAGTGATTGACTACCCGTCAGCGGGGGT
CTTTCATGGGTAACAGTTTCTTGAAGTTGGAGAACAACATTCTGAGGGTAGGAGTCGAATATTAAGTAAT
CCTGACTCAATTAGCCACTGTTTTGAATCCACATACTCCAATACTCCTGAAATAGTTCATTATGGACAGC
GCAGAAAGAGCTGGGGAGAATTGTGAAATTGTTATCCGCTCACAATTCCACACAACATACGAGCCGGAAG
CATAAAGTGTAAAGCCTGGGGTGCCTAATGAGTGAGCTAACTCACATTAATTGCGTTGCGCTCACTGCCC
GCTTTCCAGTCGGGAAACCTGTCGTGCCAGCTGCATTAATGAATCGGCCAACGCGCGGGGAGAGGCGGTT
TGCGTATTGGGCGCTCTTCCGCTTCCTCGCTCACTGACTCGCTGCGCTCGGTCGTTCGGCTGCGGCGAGC
GGTATCAGCTCACTCAAAGGCGGTAATACGGTTATCCACAGAATCAGGGGATAACGCAGGAAAGAACATG
TGAGCAAAAGGCCAGCAAAAGGCCAGGAACCGTAAAAAGGCCGCGTTGCTGGCGTTTTTCCATAGGCTCC
GCCCCCCTGACGAGCATCACAAAAATCGACGCTCAAGTCAGAGGTGGCGAAACCCGACAGGACTATAAAG
ATACCAGGCGTTTCCCCCTGGAAGCTCCCTCGTGCGCTCTCCTGTTCCGACCCTGCCGCTTACCGGATAC
CTGTCCGCCTTTCTCCCTTCGGGAAGCGTGGCGCTTTCTCATAGCTCACGCTGTAGGTATCTCAGTTCGG
TGTAGGTCGTTCGCTCCAAGCTGGGCTGTGTGCACGAACCCCCCGTTCAGCCCGACCGCTGCGCCTTATC
CGGTAACTATCGTCTTGAGTCCAACCCGGTAAGACACGACTTATCGCCACTGGCAGCAGCCACTGGTAAC
AGGATTAGCAGAGCGAGGTATGTAGGCGGTGCTACAGAGTTCTTGAAGTGGTGGCCTAACTACGGCTACA
CTAGAAGAACAGTATTTGGTATCTGCGCTCTGCTGAAGCCAGTTACCTTCGGAAAAAGAGTTGGTAGCTC
TTGATCCGGCAAACAAACCACCGCTGGTAGCGGTGGTTTTTTTGTTTGCAAGCAGCAGATTACGCGCAGA
AAAAAAGGATCTCAAGAAGATCCTTTGATCTTTTCTACGGGGTCTGACGCTCAGTGGAACGAAAACTCAC
GTTAAGGGATTTTGGTCATGAGATTATCAAAAAGGATCTTCACCTAGATCCTTTTAAATTAAAAATGAAG
TTTTAAATCAATCTAAAGTATATATGAGTAAACTTGGTCTGACAGTTACCAATGCTTAATCAGTGAGGCA
CCTATCTCAGCGATCTGTCTATTTCGTTCATCCATAGTTGCCTGACTCCCCGTCGTGTAGATAACTACGA
TACGGGAGGGCTTACCATCTGGCCCCAGTGCTGCAATGATACCGCGAGACCCACGCTCACCGGCTCCAGA
TTTATCAGCAATAAACCAGCCAGCCGGAAGGGCCGAGCGCAGAAGTGGTCCTGCAACTTTATCCGCCTCC
ATCCAGTCTATTAATTGTTGCCGGGAAGCTAGAGTAAGTAGTTCGCCAGTTAATAGTTTGCGCAACGTTG
TTGCCATTGCTACAGGCATCGTGGTGTCACGCTCGTCGTTTGGTATGGCTTCATTCAGCTCCGGTTCCCA
ACGATCAAGGCGAGTTACATGATCCCCCATGTTGTGCAAAAAAGCGGTTAGCTCCTTCGGTCCTCCGATC
GTTGTCAGAAGTAAGTTGGCCGCAGTGTTATCACTCATGGTTATGGCAGCACTGCATAATTCTCTTACTG
TCATGCCATCCGTAAGATGCTTTTCTGTGACTGGTGAGTACTCAACCAAGTCATTCTGAGAATAGTGTAT
GCGGCGACCGAGTTGCTCTTGCCCGGCGTCAATACGGGATAATACCGCGCCACATAGCAGAACTTTAAAA
GTGCTCATCATTGGAAAACGTTCTTCGGGGCGAAAACTCTCAAGGATCTTACCGCTGTTGAGATCCAGTT
CGATGTAACCCACTCGTGCACCCAACTGATCTTCAGCATCTTTTACTTTCACCAGCGTTTCTGGGTGAGC
AAAAACAGGAAGGCAAAATGCCGCAAAAAAGGGAATAAGGGCGACACGGAAATGTTGAATACTCATACTC
TTCCTTTTTCAATATTATTGAAGCATTTATCAGGGTTATTGTCTCATGAGCGGATACATATTTGAATGTA
TTTAGAAAAATAAACAAATAGGGGTTCCGCGCACATTTCCCCGAAAAGTGCCACCTGACGTCTAAGAAAC
CATTATTATCATGACATTAACCTATAAAAATAGGCGTATCACGAGGCCCTTTCGTCTCGCGCGTTTCGGT
GATGACGGTGAAAACCTCTGACACATGCAGCTCCCGGAGACGGTCACAGCTTGTCTGTAAGCGGATGCCG
GGAGCAGACAAGCCCGTCAGGGCGCGTCAGCGGGTGTTGGCGGGTGTCGGGGCTGGCTTAACTATGCGGC
ATCAGAGCAGATTGTACTGAGAGTGCACCATATGCGGTGTGAAATACCGCACAGATGCGTAAGGAGAAAA
TACCGCATCAGGCGCCATTCGCCATTCAGGCTGCGCAACTGTTGGGAAGGGCGATCGGTGCGGGCCTCTT
CGCTATTACGCCAGCTGGCGAAAGGGGGATGTGCTGCAAGGCGATTAAGTTGGGTAACGCCAGGG
Features (pLannotate 1.2.2; 20 found; start..end, strand, type, name):
     32..233     -  CDS            TcR (fragment): tetracycline efflux protein; tet; confers resistance to tetracycline
    234..332     +  CDS            env (fragment): murine leukemia virus gPr80 envelope polyprotein precursor; env; proteolytically cleaved into gp70SU and p15TM subunits
    374..890     +  LTR            5' LTR: 5' long terminal repeat from murine embryonic stem cell virus
    954..1295    +  misc_feature   MESV Ψ: packaging signal of murine embryonic stem cell virus
   1362..1778    +  CDS            gag (truncated): truncated Moloney murine leukemia virus (MMLV) gag gene lacking the start codon
   1837..2397    +  misc_feature   IRES: internal ribosome entry site (IRES) of the encephalomyocarditis virus (EMCV)
   2400..2777    +  CDS            H2bc3: H2B1B_MOUSE - Also known as Hist1h2bb Experimental evidence at protein level: Swiss-Prot protein existence level 1. Core component of nucleosome. Nucleosomes wrap and compact DNA into chromatin, limiting DNA accessibility to the cellular machineries which require DNA as a template. Histones thereby play a central role in transcription regulation, DNA repair, DNA replication and chromosomal stability. DNA accessibility is regulated via a complex set of post-translational modifications of histones, also called histone code, and nucleosome remodeling. From Mus musculus (Mouse).
   2876..2896    +  CDS            3xFLAG (fragment): three tandem FLAG® epitope tags
   2983..3013    +  misc_feature   MCS (fragment): pUC18/19 multiple cloning site
   3133..3647    +  LTR            3' LTR: 3' long terminal repeat from murine embryonic stem cell virus
   3809..3825    -  protein_bind   lac operator: The lac repressor binds to the lac operator to inhibit transcription in E. coli. This inhibition can be relieved by adding lactose or isopropyl-β-D-thiogalactopyranoside (IPTG). lac repressor encoded by lacI
   3833..3863    -  promoter       lac promoter: promoter for the E. coli lac operon
   3878..3899    -  protein_bind   CAP binding site: CAP binding activates transcription in the presence of cAMP. E. coli catabolite activator protein
   3912..4004    -  CDS            lacI (fragment): lac repressor; lacI; The lac repressor binds to the lac operator to inhibit transcription in E. coli. This inhibition can be relieved by adding lactose or isopropyl-β-D-thiogalactopyranoside (IPTG).
   4187..4775    -  rep_origin     ori: high-copy-number ColE1/pMB1/pBR322/pUC origin of replication
   4946..5806    -  CDS            AmpR: β-lactamase; bla; confers resistance to ampicillin, carbenicillin, and related antibiotics
   5807..5911    -  promoter       AmpR promoter: bla
   6006..6041    +  CDS            rop (fragment): Rop protein, which maintains plasmids at low copy number; rop
   6143..6242    +  misc_feature   bom (fragment): basis of mobility region from pBR322
   6248..32      -  CDS            lacZα (fragment) (across the origin): LacZα fragment of β-galactosidase; lacZ fragment
