[The description below was written by a language model from this plasmid's Addgene catalogue record and pLannotate feature annotations shown in this document.]
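Description:
pMIHP-12146 E.FLAG.C is an empty gammaretroviral backbone of about 6.4 kb belonging to a "Flow Code" plasmid series. According to the record, the p.MIHP backbone was derived from p.MIGII by replacing the GFP reporter with a histone carrying epitope tags. It is propagated in E. coli through a high-copy ColE1/pUC-type origin and selected with ampicillin via the β-lactamase gene. The fragments of TcR, lacZα, lacI, rop, bom and env detected outside the viral region are cloning remnants rather than functional elements.

The viral cassette is flanked by 5' and 3' long terminal repeats from murine embryonic stem cell virus. It includes the MESV Ψ packaging signal and a truncated MMLV gag segment lacking its start codon, which together allow the transcript to be packaged when gag, pol and env are supplied in trans. The 5' LTR serves as the promoter, as no internal promoter is annotated. Downstream lies an EMCV IRES followed directly by a mouse histone H2B coding sequence (H2bc3). The catalogue lists E, FLAG and C tags, but the annotation detects only a short FLAG-matching fragment downstream of the histone, so the position and arrangement of the E and C epitopes are not shown in the feature table.

No insert is present. By analogy with MIG-type vectors, a gene of interest would be cloned upstream of the IRES so that it is co-expressed from one transcript with the tagged histone, although the record does not annotate the cloning site there. The specific epitope combination presumably acts as an antibody-detectable marker that identifies transduced cells by flow cytometry, though the record gives no further detail on its use.
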