Addgene plasmid #237572: pMIHP-12146 E.FLAG.C
Purpose: (Empty Backbone) E.FLAG.C Flow Code Plasmid
Depositing lab: Adrian Liston. Depositing organization: Babraham Institute.
Backbone
  Vector backbone: p.MIHP — made from p.MIGII with the GFP element being replaced with the histone epitopes
  Vector type: Retroviral
  Tag / fusion protein: E; FLAG; C
Growth in bacteria
  Bacterial resistance: Ampicillin, 100 μg/mL
  Growth temperature: 30°C
  Growth strain: NEB Stable
  Copy number: Unknown
Gene/Insert
  Gene/Insert name: None
Terms and licenses: Academic/Nonprofit Terms; Industry Terms: Not Available to Industry
How to cite: pMIHP-12146 E.FLAG.C was a gift from Adrian Liston (Addgene plasmid # 237572 ; http://n2t.net/addgene:237572 ; RRID:Addgene_237572)
